Addgene plasmid #15815: -2033/+750 hTSP1 promoter CAT
Depositing lab: Paul Bornstein. Depositing organization: University of Washington.
Backbone
  Vector backbone: pBluescript (+) CAT
  Backbone size w/o insert (bp): 4800
  Vector type: Mammalian Expression
Growth in bacteria
  Bacterial resistance: Ampicillin, 100 μg/mL
  Growth temperature: 37°C
  Growth strain: DH5alpha
  Copy number: High Copy
Gene/Insert
  Gene/Insert name: TSP1 promoter (alt name: TSP1)
  Species: H. sapiens (human)
  Insert size (bp): 2783
  Entrez Gene: THBS1 (a.k.a. THBS, THBS-1, TSP, TSP-1, TSP1)
  Cloning method: Restriction Enzyme
  Sequencing primers: 5′ T7
Terms and licenses: Academic/Nonprofit Terms; Industry Terms: Not Available to Industry
Depositor comments: -2033 to +750 of hTSP1 promoter with a CAT reporter. See author's map for more information.
How to cite: -2033/+750 hTSP1 promoter CAT was a gift from Paul Bornstein (Addgene plasmid # 15815 ; http://n2t.net/addgene:15815 ; RRID:Addgene_15815)
