[The description below was written by a language model from this plasmid's Addgene catalogue record.]
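Description:
-2033/+750 hTSP1 promoter CAT is a promoter-reporter plasmid built on a pBluescript (+) backbone that already carries a chloramphenicol acetyltransferase (CAT) reporter gene, giving a vector of about 4.8 kb before the insert is added. It is catalogued as a mammalian expression vector, but it is propagated in E. coli as a high-copy plasmid under ampicillin selection. No feature table accompanies the record, so the replication origin, any polyadenylation signal following CAT, and the exact junctions are not documented here. The depositor points to a separate map for those details. No mammalian selection marker is listed, which fits use by transient transfection.

The insert is a 2,783 bp fragment of the human thrombospondin-1 gene (THBS1, also called TSP1) introduced by restriction cloning. It spans positions -2033 to +750, which by the usual convention are numbered relative to the transcription start site. The fragment therefore includes roughly 2 kb of upstream regulatory sequence, the core promoter, and 750 bp of transcribed sequence downstream of the start site. It is paired with the CAT reporter so that CAT expression depends on the THBS1 regulatory sequence rather than on a heterologous promoter. CAT enzyme activity in lysates of transfected cells then serves as a quantitative readout of promoter strength.

Constructs of this kind are typically used to study transcriptional regulation, for example how a promoter responds to particular stimuli or transcription factors. The coordinate-based name suggests it may belong to a series of promoter fragments used to map regulatory elements, though the record does not say so or specify particular experiments.
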