>Addgene plasmid #15815 | -2033/+750 hTSP1 promoter CAT | addgene partial sequence | sequence record 22271 | T7 5'-TAATACGACTCACTATAGGG-3'
TAGAGTCGACCTGCAGGGATCCTCTAGAGTCGACCTGCAGAGGCATTCCTACAATCCCTCAGCCATGGCA
GCATGAATCCTGAAGGGGCAGTGAGTGCTGGTTTCTACTCTGTCTGCACAGCTAAGCCTAGGGGAGATAA
TCTTTTCATACAAGATGCATTCTGCTTTTGTGGGCCTCTTGCAGCCCTCAAGCCCCCATCTGATTTGTAC
ACAATGATCCAGTGGGCCAGAGGAGCCCAGAGCCATGAGCGGCCCATCCCTCCAAGAACTATTTCTGACT
GTCCAGTATCATGGAGCAAGTGGAAAGAAGAAAAAAAAAACCCAATTACTTTTCGAAGAGCAAGATGAAT
GCTGTAGAAGGAGAAGGAAGGGGAGGGAGATGGATGGGTGCCGATTCCAGAATCTTCAGATCTGCTTGGA
TGAATCATTACCTATGATTTGCGGGACAAGAATCTGATTTTATTCATCAACCAGTAGAAACTTTTCTTTC
TGCCTCCCAACATCTGAAATCCAACAAACATGTGCCTTAGGAACATACCGGTCATCTTTTAGAGGCATTT
TATATACATATTGAGTAACTAGAAAACACTCTTTCCGTAATACACACACACACACACACACACACACACC
ATCTTGTCATACAACACTCCCACGCAAGAAAAGCGAAACTGCTGTTTGATGA
